>Addgene plasmid #52164 | pChlr-6SE | depositor partial sequence | sequence record 80772 | M13F(-40)
GGTCTCACACACAGAGCAGCTTGTACAGGATCAATATGGAAGTTATGTAATCGAACATGTACTGGAGCAC
GGTCGTCCTGAGGATAAAAGCAAAATTGTAGCAGAAATCCGAGGCAATGAGAGACCAAGCTTGGCGTAAT
CATGGTCATAGCTGTTTCCTGTGTGAAATTGTTATCCGCTCACAATTCCACACAACATACGAGCCGGAAG
CATAAAGTGTAAAGCCTGGGGTGCCTAATGAGTGAGCTAACT
