>Addgene plasmid #52164 | pChlr-6SE | addgene partial sequence | sequence record 89955 | M13pUC-Fwd 5'-CCCAGTCACGACGTTGTAAAACG-3'
AGCTCGGTCTCACACACAGAGCAGCTTGTACAGGATCAATATGGAAGTTATGTAATCGAACATGTACTGG
AGCACGGTCGTCCTGAGGATAAAAGCAAAATTGTAGCAGAAATCCGAGGCAATGAGAGACCAAGCTTGGC
GTAATCATGGTCATAGCTGTTTCCTGTGTGAAATTGTTATCCGCTCACAATTCCACACAACATACGAGCC
GGAAGCATAAAGTGTAAAGCCTGGGGTGCCTAATGAGTGAGCTAACTCACATTAATTGCGTTGCGCTCAC
TGCCCGCTTTCCAGTCGGGAAACCTGTCGTGCCAGCTGCATTAATGAATCGGCCAACGCGCGGGGAGAGG
CGGTTTGCGTATTGGGCGCTCTTCCGCTTCCTCGCTCACTGACTCGCTGCGCTCGGTCGTTCGGCTGCGG
CGAGCGGTATCAGCTCACTCAAAGGCGGTAATACGGTTATCCACAGAATCAGGGGATAACGCAGGAAAGA
ACATGTGAGCAAAAGGCCAGCAAAAGGCCAGGAACCGTAAAAAGGCCGCGTTGCTGGCGTTTTTCCATAG
GCTCCGCCCCCCTGACGAGCATCACAAAAATCGACGCTCAAGTCAGAGGTGGTGAAACCCGACAGGACTA
TAAAGATACCAGGCGTTTCCACCTGGAAGCTCCCTCGTGCGCTCTCCTGTTCCGACCCTGCCGCTTACCG
GATACCTGTCCGCCTTTCTCCCTTCGGGAAGCGTGGCGCTTTCTCATAGCTCACGCTGTAGGTATCTCAG
TTCGGTGTAGGTCGTTCGCTCCAAGCTGGGCTGTGTGCACGAACC
