[The description below was written by a language model from this plasmid's Addgene catalogue record.]
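Description:
pChlr-6SE is a small, high-copy bacterial plasmid (about 2.3 kb in total) that serves as a part-storage vector for one repeat module of a designer PUF RNA-binding protein. Its backbone, pChlr-pNEB193, is a derivative of the pNEB193 cloning vector in which the original ampicillin resistance gene (bla) was replaced by the chloramphenicol resistance gene from pACYC using Gibson assembly, so the plasmid is maintained in E. coli under chloramphenicol selection. Although it is catalogued as a bacterial expression vector, the record names no promoter driving the insert, and no feature table is provided. The origin of replication is also not explicitly stated. The insert is flanked by M13 forward and reverse primer sites used for sequence verification.

The payload is module 6 of the Pumilio homology domain (PUM-HD) of human PUM1, corresponding to amino acids 205–240 of that domain. The recorded insert size of 36 appears to match the number of residues rather than base pairs, and it does not fit neatly with the roughly 60 bp difference between the listed backbone and total sizes, so the exact insert length is uncertain. Each PUF repeat contacts a single RNA base through key side chains. Here positions 12 and 16 of the repeat have been changed from asparagine and glutamine to serine and glutamate (12S, 16E), which reprograms the module to recognise guanine at nucleotide position 3 of the target RNA. The plasmid is one member of a library of repeat variants intended for modular assembly of full custom PUF domains with chosen sequence specificities, for post-transcriptional regulation of endogenous RNAs. The cloning method for this insert is not recorded.
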