Addgene plasmid #52164: pChlr-6SE
Purpose: Encodes module 6 with amino acids 12S-16E for recognition of nt 3G
Depositing lab: Huimin Zhao. Depositing organization: University of Illinois at Urbana-Champaign. Publication: Modular assembly of designer PUF proteins for specific post-transcriptional regulation of endogenous RNA. Abil Z, Denard CA, Zhao H. J Biol Eng. 2014 Mar 1;8(1):7. 10.1186/1754-1611-8-7 PubMed 24581042.
Backbone
  Vector backbone: pChlr-pNEB193
  Backbone manufacturer: New England Biolabs
  Backbone size w/o insert (bp): 2280
  Total vector size (bp): 2340
  Modifications to backbone: Replaced the original ampicillin resistance gene Bla with the chloramphenicol resistance gene Cam from pACYC (New England Biolabs) using the Gibson Assembly method.
  Vector type: Bacterial Expression
Growth in bacteria
  Bacterial resistance: Chloramphenicol, 25 μg/mL
  Growth temperature: 37°C
  Growth strain: Top10
  Copy number: High Copy
Gene/Insert
  Gene/Insert name: Pumilio homology domain amino acids 205-240 (alt name: PUM-HD module 6)
  Species: H. sapiens (human)
  Insert size (bp): 36
  Mutation: Changed 12N to 12S and 16Q to 16E in Module 6
  GenBank ID: D43951
  Entrez Gene: PUM1 (a.k.a. HSPUM, NEDMSF, PUMH, PUMH1, PUML1, SCA47)
  Cloning method: Unknown
  Sequencing primers: 5′ M13 For; 3′ M13 Rev
Terms and licenses: Academic/Nonprofit Terms; Industry Terms: Not Available to Industry
How to cite: pChlr-6SE was a gift from Huimin Zhao (Addgene plasmid # 52164 ; http://n2t.net/addgene:52164 ; RRID:Addgene_52164)
